>Addgene plasmid #157511 | pD649-HAsp-GAS6-COMP5AP-AviTag-9xHis | addgene full sequence | sequence record 434534 | Addgene NGS Result
TTTCAATATTATTGAAGCATTTATCAGGGTTATTGTCTCATGAGCGGATACATATTTGAATGTATTTAGA
AAAATAAACAAATAGGGGTCAGTGTTACAACCAATTAACCAATTCTGAACATTATCGCGAGCCCATTTAT
ACCTGAATATGGCTCATAACACCCCTTGCTCATGACCAAAATCCCTTAACGTGAGTTACGCGCGCGTCGT
TCCACTGAGCGTCAGACCCCGTAGAAAAGATCAAAGGATCTTCTTGAGATCCTTTTTTTCTGCGCGTAAT
CTGCTGCTTGCAAACAAAAAAACCACCGCTACCAGCGGTGGTTTGTTTGCCGGATCAAGAGCTACCAACT
CTTTTTCCGAAGGTAACTGGCTTCAGCAGAGCGCAGATACCAAATACTGTTCTTCTAGTGTAGCCGTAGT
TAGCCCACCACTTCAAGAACTCTGTAGCACCGCCTACATACCTCGCTCTGCTAATCCTGTTACCAGTGGC
TGCTGCCAGTGGCGATAAGTCGTGTCTTACCGGGTTGGACTCAAGACGATAGTTACCGGATAAGGCGCAG
CGGTCGGGCTGAACGGGGGGTTCGTGCACACAGCCCAGCTTGGAGCGAACGACCTACACCGAACTGAGAT
ACCTACAGCGTGAGCTATGAGAAAGCGCCACGCTTCCCGAAGGGAGAAAGGCGGACAGGTATCCGGTAAG
CGGCAGGGTCGGAACAGGAGAGCGCACGAGGGAGCTTCCAGGGGGAAACGCCTGGTATCTTTATAGTCCT
GTCGGGTTTCGCCACCTCTGACTTGAGCGTCGATTTTTGTGATGCTCGTCAGGGGGGCGGAGCCTATGGA
AAAACGCCAGCAACGCGGCCTTTTTACGGTTCCTGGCCTTTTGCTGGCCTTTTGCTCACATGTTCTTTCC
TGCGTTATCCCCTGATTCTGTGGATAACCGTATTACCGCCTTTGAGTGAGCTGATACCGCTCGCCGCAGC
CGAACGACCGAGCGCAGCGAGTCAGTGAGCGAGGAAGCGGAAGGCGAGAGTAGGGAACTGCCAGGCATCA
AACTAAGCAGAAGGCCCCTGACGGATGGCCTTTTTGCGTTTCTACAAACTCTTTCTGTGTTGTAAAACGA
CGGCCAGTCTTAAGCTCGGGCCCCCTGGGCGGTTCTGATAACGAGTAATCGTTAATCCGCAAATAACGTA
AAAACCCGCTTCGGCGGGTTTTTTTATGGGGGGAGTTTAGGGAAAGAGCATTTGTCAGAATATTTAAGGG
CGCCTGTCACTTTGCTTGATATATGAGAATTATTTAACCTTATAAATGAGAAAAAAGCAACGCACTTTAA
ATAAGATACGTTGCTTTTTCGATTGATGAACACCTATAATTAAACTATTCATCTATTATTTATGATTTTT
TGTATATACAATATTTCTAGTTTGTTAAAGAGAATTAAGAAAATAAATCTCGAAAATAATAAAGGGAAAA
TCAGTTTTTGATATCAAAATTATACATGTCAACGATAATACAAAATATAATACAAACTATAAGATGTTAT
CAGTATTTATTATCATTTAGAATAAATTTTGTGTCGCCCTTAATTGTGAGCGGATAACAATTACGAGCTT
CATGCACAGTGGCGTTGACTCAATATTGGCCATTAGCCATATTATTCATTGGTTATATAGCATAAATCAA
TATTGGCTATTGGCCATTGCATACGTTGTATCTATATCATAATATGTACATTTATATTGGCTCATGTCCA
ATATGACCGCCATGTTGGCATTGATTATTGACTAGTTATTAATAGTAATCAATTACGGGGTCATTAGTTC
ATAGCCCATATATGGAGTTCCGCGTTACATAACTTACGGTAAATGGCCCGCCTGGCTGACCGCCCAACGA
CCCCCGCCCATTGACGTCAATAATGACGTATGTTCCCATAGTAACGCCAATAGGGACTTTCCATTGACGT
CAATGGGTGGAGTATTTACGGTAAACTGCCCACTTGGCAGTACATCAAGTGTATCATATGCCAAGTACGC
CCCCTATTGACGTCAATGACGGTAAATGGCCCGCCTGGCATTATGCCCAGTACATGACCTTATGGGACTT
TCCTACTTGGCAGTACATCTACGTATTAGTCATCGCTATTACCATGGTGATGCGGTTTTGGCAGTACATC
AATGGGCGTGGATAGCGGTTTGACTCACGGGGATTTCCAAGTCTCCACCCCATTGACGTCAATGGGAGTT
TGTTTTGGCACCAAAATCAACGGGACTTTCCAAAATGTCGTAACAACTCCGCCCCATTGACGCAAATGGG
CGGTAGGCGTGTACGGTGGGAGGTCTATATAAGCAGAGCTCGTTTAGTGAACCGTCAGATCGCCTGGAGA
CGCCATCCACGCTGTTTTGACCTCCATAGAAGACACCGGGACCGATCCAGCCTCCGCGGCCGGGAACGGT
GCATTGGAACGCGGATTCCCCGTGCCAAGAGTGACGTAAGTACCGCCTATAGAGTCTATAGGCCCACCCC
CTTGGCTTCGTTAGAACGCGGCTACAATTAATACATAACCTTATGTATCATACACATACGATTTAGGTGA
CACTATAGAATAACATCCACTTTGCCTTTCTCTCCACAGGTGTCCACTCCCAGGTCCAACTGCACCTCGG
TTCTATCGAAAACGCGCCTGCTAGCGCCACCATGAAGACCATCATTGCCCTGAGCTACATCTTCTGCCTG
GTGTTCGCTGCGGCCGCCGCACTTTTGCCTGCTAGAGAGGCTACCCAGTTCCTGCGGCCTAGACAGAGAA
GGGCCTTCCAGGTGTTCGAGGAAGCCAAGCAGGGACACCTCGAGAGAGAGTGCGTCGAGGAACTGTGCAG
CAGAGAAGAGGCCCGGGAAGTGTTCGAGAACGACCCCGAGACAGACTACTTCTACCCCAGATACCTGGAC
TGCATCAACAAATACGGCAGCCCCTACACCAAGAACAGCGGCTTTGCCACCTGTGTGCAGAACCTGCCTG
ATCAGTGCACCCCTAATCCTTGCGACAGAAAGGGCACCCAGGCCTGCCAAGACCTGATGGGCAATTTCTT
CTGCCTGTGCAAGGCCGGCTGGGGCGGTAGACTGTGTGACAAGGATGTGAACGAGTGCAGCCAAGAGAAC
GGCGGCTGCCTGCAGATCTGTCACAACAAGCCTGGCAGCTTCCACTGCAGCTGCCACTCTGGCTTTGAGC
TGTCTAGCGACGGCAGGACCTGCCAGGATATCGATGAGTGTGCCGATAGCGAGGCCTGTGGCGAGGCCAG
ATGCAAGAATCTGCCTGGCTCCTACAGCTGCCTGTGTGATGAGGGCTTTGCCTACAGCTCCCAAGAGAAG
GCCTGCAGAGATGTGGATGAGTGCCTGCAGGGCAGATGCGAGCAAGTGTGCGTGAACAGCCCAGGCAGCT
ACACCTGTCACTGTGATGGAAGAGGCGGCCTGAAGCTGAGCCAGGACATGGATACCTGCGAGCTGGAAGC
CGGATGGCCCTGTCCAAGACACAGAAGAGATGGAAGCCCTGCCGCCAGACCTGGTAGAGGTGCTCAAGGC
AGCAGAAGCGAGGGACACATCCCCGACAGAAGAGGACCTAGACCTTGGCAGGACATCCTGCCTTGCGTGC
CATTTTCCGTGGCCAAGAGCGTGAAGTCCCTGTACCTGGGCAGAATGTTCAGCGGCACCCCTGTGATCCG
GCTGCGGTTTAAAAGACTGCAGCCCACAAGACTGGTGGCCGAGTTCGACTTCAGAACCTTCGATCCCGAG
GGCATCCTGCTGTTTGCTGGCGGACACCAGGATAGCACCTGGATTGTGCTGGCCCTGAGAGCCGGCAGAC
TGGAACTGCAGCTCAGATACAATGGCGTGGGCAGAGTGACAAGCAGCGGCCCAGTGATCAATCACGGCAT
GTGGCAGACCATCAGCGTGGAAGAACTGGCCCGGAACCTGGTCATCAAAGTGAACAGGGACGCCGTGATG
AAGATCGCCGTTGCCGGCGATCTGTTCCAGCCTGAGAGAGGCCTGTACCACCTGAATCTGACCGTTGGCG
GCATCCCATTCCACGAGAAGGATCTGGTGCAGCCCATCAATCCCAGACTGGACGGCTGCATGAGAAGCTG
GAACTGGCTGAACGGCGAGGACACCACCATCCAAGAGACAGTGAAAGTGAATACCCGGATGCAGTGCTTC
AGCGTGACCGAGAGAGGCAGCTTTTACCCTGGCAGCGGCTTCGCCTTCTACAGCCTGGACTACATGAGAA
CCCCTCTGGACGTGGGCACCGAGAGCACATGGGAAGTTGAAGTGGTGGCCCACATCAGACCTGCCGCTGA
TACAGGCGTTCTGTTCGCTCTGTGGGCCCCTGATCTGAGAGCTGTGCCTCTGTCTGTGGCCCTGGTGGAT
TACCACAGCACCAAGAAGCTGAAGAAACAGCTGGTGGTGCTGGCCGTGGAACACACAGCTCTGGCTCTGA
TGGAAATCAAAGTGTGCGACGGACAAGAGCACGTGGTCACCGTGTCTCTGAGAGATGGCGAGGCAACCCT
GGAAGTGGATGGCACAAGAGGCCAGAGCGAAGTGTCTGCCGCTCAGCTGCAAGAAAGACTGGCCGTGCTG
GAACGGCACCTGAGATCTCCAGTGCTGACATTTGCCGGCGGACTGCCAGATGTGCCTGTGACATCTGCTC
CCGTGACCGCCTTTTACCGGGGCTGTATGACACTGGAAGTGAATCGGAGACTGCTGGACCTGGATGAGGC
CGCCTACAAGCACAGCGATATCACAGCCCACAGCTGCCCTCCAGTGGAACCTGCTGCTGCTGGCGCGCCG
GAAGATCAAGTTGATCCAAGATTGATTGATGGCAAGGGCGGATCTCTGGAGGTGCTGTTCCAGGGACCAG
GCGGAAGCGGCAATCCCGGCGGCGATCTGGCCCCCCAGATGCTGCGCGAGCTGCAGGAGACCAATGCCGC
CCTGCAGGACGTGCGCGAGCTGCTGCGCCACCGCGTGAAGGAGATCACCTTCCTGAAGAACACCGTGATG
GAGTGCGACGCCTGCGGTATGCAGCCCTCTAGAGGCTCCGGCTCCATCATCCCAGTTGAGGAGGAGAACC
CGGACTTCTGGAACCGCGAGGCAGCCGAGGCCCTGGGTGCCGCCAAGAAGCTGCAGCCTGCACAGACAGC
CGCCAAGAACCTCATCATCTTCCTGGGCGATGGGATGGGGGTGTCTACGGTGACAGCTGCCAGGATCCTA
AAAGGGCAGAAGAAGGACAAACTGGGGCCTGAGATACCCCTGGCCATGGACCGCTTCCCATATGTGGCTC
TGTCCAAGACATACAATGTAGACAAACATGTGCCAGACAGTGGAGCCACAGCCACGGCCTACCTGTGCGG
GGTCAAGGGCAACTTCCAGACCATTGGCTTGAGTGCAGCCGCCCGCTTTAACCAGTGCAACACGACACGC
GGCAACGAGGTCATCTCCGTGATGAATCGGGCCAAGAAAGCAGGGAAGTCAGTGGGAGTGGTAACCACCA
CACGAGTGCAGCACGCCTCGCCAGCCGGCACCTACGCCCACACGGTGAACCGCAACTGGTACTCGGACGC
CGACGTGCCTGCCTCGGCCCGCCAGGAGGGGTGCCAGGACATCGCTACGCAGCTCATCTCCAACATGGAC
ATTGACGTGATCCTAGGTGGAGGCCGAAAGTACATGTTTCGCATGGGAACCCCAGACCCTGAGTACCCAG
ATGACTACAGCCAAGGTGGGACCAGGCTGGACGGGAAGAATCTGGTGCAGGAATGGCTGGCGAAGCGCCA
GGGTGCCCGGTATGTGTGGAACCGCACTGAGCTCATGCAGGCTTCCCTGGACCCGTCTGTGACCCATCTC
ATGGGTCTCTTTGAGCCTGGAGACATGAAATACGAGATCCACCGAGACTCCACACTGGACCCCTCCCTGA
TGGAGATGACAGAGGCTGCCCTGCGCCTGCTGAGCAGGAACCCCCGCGGCTTCTTCCTCTTCGTGGAGGG
TGGTCGCATCGACCATGGTCATCATGAAAGCAGGGCTTACCGGGCACTGACTGAGACGATCATGTTCGAC
GACGCCATTGAGAGGGCGGGCCAGCTCACCAGCGAGGAGGACACGCTGAGCCTCGTCACTGCCGACCACT
CCCACGTCTTCTCCTTCGGAGGCTACCCCCTGCGAGGGAGCTCCATCTTCGGGCTGGCCCCTGGCAAGGC
CCGGGACAGGAAGGCCTACACGGTCCTCCTATACGGAAACGGTCCAGGCTATGTGCTCAAGGACGGCGCC
CGGCCGGATGTTACCGAGAGCGAGAGCGGGAGCCCCGAGTATCGGCAGCAGTCAGCAGTGCCCCTGGACG
AAGAGACCCACGCAGGCGAGGACGTGGCGGTGTTCGCGCGCGGCCCGCAGGCGCACCTGGTTCACGGCGT
GCAGGAGCAGACCTTCATAGCGCACGTCATGGCCTTCGCCGCCTGCCTGGAGCCCTACACCGCCTGCGAC
CTGGCGCCCCCCGCCGGCACCACCGACGCCGCGCACCCGGGTGGCGGAGGACTGAACGACATCTTCGAGG
CTCAGAAAATCGAATGGCACGAACATCACCATCACCATCACCATCACCATTAAGGCCGGCCTGTAGTCAC
TGGCACAACGCGTTACCCGGTAAGCCAATCGGGTATACACGGTCGTCATACTGCAGACAGGGTTCTTCTA
CTTTGCAAGATAGTCTTGAGTAGTAAAATAAATAGATAGAGAAAATCAGCCTCGACTGTGCCTTCTAGTT
GCCAGCCATCTGTTGTTTGCCCCTCCCCCGTGCCTTCCTTGACCCTGGAAGGTGCCACTCCCACTGTCCT
TTCCTAATAAAATGAGGAAATTGCATCACAACACTCAACCCTATCTCGGTCTATTCTTTTGATTTATAAG
GGATTTTGCCGATTTCGGCCTATTGGTTAAAAAATGAGCTGATTTAACAAAAATTTAACGCGAATTAATT
CTGTGGAATGTGTGTCAGTTAGGGTGTGGAAAGTCCCCAGGCTCCCCAGCAGGCAGAAGTATGCAAAGCA
TGCATCTCAATTAGTCAGCAACCAGGTGTGGAAAGTCCCCAGGCTCCCCAGCAGGCAGAAGTATGCAAAG
CATGCATCTCAATTAGTCAGCAACCATAGTCCCGCCCCTAACTCCGCCCATCCCGCCCCTAACTCCGCCC
AGTTCCGCCCATTCTCCGCCCCATGGCTGACTAATTTTTTTTATTTATGCAGAGGCCGAGGCCGCCTCTG
CCTCTGAGCTATTCCAGAAGTAGTGAGGAGGCTTTTTTGGAGGCCTAGGCTTTTGCAAAAAGCTCCCGGG
AGCTTGTATATCCATTTTCGGATCTGATCAGCACGTGTTGACAATTAATCATCGGCATAGTATATCGGCA
TAGTATAATACGACAAGGTGAGGAACTAAACCATGACCGAGTACAAGCCCACGGTGCGCCTCGCCACCCG
CGACGACGTCCCCAGGGCCGTACGCACCCTCGCCGCCGCGTTCGCCGACTACCCCGCCACGCGCCACACC
GTCGATCCGGACCGCCACATCGAGCGGGTCACCGAGCTGCAAGAACTCTTCCTCACGCGCGTCGGGCTCG
ACATCGGCAAGGTGTGGGTCGCGGACGACGGCGCCGCGGTGGCGGTCTGGACCACGCCGGAGAGCGTCGA
AGCGGGGGCGGTGTTCGCCGAGATCGGCCCGCGCATGGCCGAGTTGAGCGGTTCCCGGCTGGCCGCGCAG
CAACAGATGGAAGGCCTCCTGGCGCCGCACCGGCCCAAGGAGCCCGCGTGGTTCCTGGCCACCGTCGGCG
TCTCGCCCGACCACCAGGGCAAGGGTCTGGGCAGCGCCGTCGTGCTCCCCGGAGTGGAGGCGGCCGAGCG
CGCCGGGGTGCCCGCCTTCCTGGAGACATCCGCGCCCCGCAACCTCCCCTTCTACGAGCGGCTCGGCTTC
ACCGTCACCGCCGACGTCGAGGTGCCCGAAGGACCGCGCACCTGGTGCATGACCCGCAAGCCCGGTGCCT
GACACGTGCTACGAGATTTCGATTCCACCGCCGCCTTCTATGAAAGGTTGGGCTTCGGAATCGTTTTCCG
GGACGCCGGCTGGATGATCCTCCAGCGCGGGGATCTCATGCTGGAGTTCTTCGCCCACCCCAACTTGTTT
ATTGCAGCTTATAATGGTTACAAATAAAGCAATAGCATCACAAATTTCACAAATAAAGCATTTTTTTCAC
TGCATTCTAGTTGTGGTTTGTCCAAACTCATCAATGTATCTTATCATGTCTGTATACCGTCGACCTCTAG
CTAGAGCTTGGCGTAATCATGGTCATTACCAATGCTTAATCAGTGAGGCACCTATCTCAGCGATCTGTCT
ATTTCGTTCATCCATAGTTGCCTGACTCCCCGTCGTGTAGATAACTACGATACGGGAGGGCTTACCATCT
GGCCCCAGCGCTGCGATGATACCGCGAGAACCACGCTCACCGGCTCCGGATTTATCAGCAATAAACCAGC
CAGCCGGAAGGGCCGAGCGCAGAAGTGGTCCTGCAACTTTATCCGCCTCCATCCAGTCTATTAATTGTTG
CCGGGAAGCTAGAGTAAGTAGTTCGCCAGTTAATAGTTTGCGCAACGTTGTTGCCATCGCTACAGGCATC
GTGGTGTCACGCTCGTCGTTTGGTATGGCTTCATTCAGCTCCGGTTCCCAACGATCAAGGCGAGTTACAT
GATCCCCCATGTTGTGCAAAAAAGCGGTTAGCTCCTTCGGTCCTCCGATCGTTGTCAGAAGTAAGTTGGC
CGCAGTGTTATCACTCATGGTTATGGCAGCACTGCATAATTCTCTTACTGTCATGCCATCCGTAAGATGC
TTTTCTGTGACTGGTGAGTACTCAACCAAGTCATTCTGAGAATAGTGTATGCGGCGACCGAGTTGCTCTT
GCCCGGCGTCAATACGGGATAATACCGCGCCACATAGCAGAACTTTAAAAGTGCTCATCATTGGAAAACG
TTCTTCGGGGCGAAAACTCTCAAGGATCTTACCGCTGTTGAGATCCAGTTCGATGTAACCCACTCGTGCA
CCCAACTGATCTTCAGCATCTTTTACTTTCACCAGCGTTTCTGGGTGAGCAAAAACAGGAAGGCAAAATG
CCGCAAAAAAGGGAATAAGGGCGACACGGAAATGTTGAATACTCATATTCTTCCTT
Features (pLannotate 1.2.2; 24 found; start..end, strand, type, name):
    119..143     -  CDS            KanR (fragment): aminoglycoside phosphotransferase; aph(3')-Ia; confers resistance to kanamycin
    254..842     +  rep_origin     ori: high-copy-number ColE1/pMB1/pBR322/pUC origin of replication
   1067..1084    +  terminator     rrnB T2 terminator (fragment): transcription terminator T2 from the E. coli rrnB gene
   1109..1128    -  CDS            lacZα (fragment): LacZα fragment of β-galactosidase; lacZ fragment
   1584..1600    +  protein_bind   lac operator: The lac repressor binds to the lac operator to inhibit transcription in E. coli. This inhibition can be relieved by adding lactose or isopropyl-β-D-thiogalactopyranoside (IPTG). lac repressor encoded by lacI
   1843..2146    +  enhancer       CMV enhancer: human cytomegalovirus immediate early enhancer
   2147..2350    +  promoter       CMV promoter: human cytomegalovirus (CMV) immediate early promoter
   2486..2529    +  intron         CMV intron (fragment): modified intron A from human cytomegalovirus
   2581..2599    +  promoter       SP6 promoter: promoter for bacteriophage SP6 RNA polymerase
   2603..2640    +  CDS            IgH signal sequence (fragment): signal sequence from the mouse immunoglobulin heavy chain variable region
   2740..4821    +  CDS            GAS6: GAS6_HUMAN - Also known as AXLLG. Experimental evidence at protein level: Swiss-Prot protein existence level 1. (Microbial infection) Can bridge virus envelope phosphatidylserine to the TAM receptor tyrosine kinase Axl to mediate viral entry by apoptotic mimicry (PubMed:21501828). Plays a role in Dengue cell entry by apoptotic mimicry (PubMed:23084921). Plays a role in Vaccinia virus cell entry by apoptotic mimicry (PubMed:21501828). Plays a role in ebolavirus and marburgvirus cell entry by apoptotic mimicry (PubMed:17005688). From Homo sapiens (Human).
   4918..5097    +  CDS            Comp (fragment): COMP_RAT - Experimental evidence at protein level: Swiss-Prot protein existence level 1. May play a role in the structural integrity of cartilage via its interaction with other extracellular matrix proteins such as the collagens and fibronectin. Can mediate the interaction of chondrocytes with the cartilage extracellular matrix through interaction with cell surface integrin receptors. Could play a role in the pathogenesis of osteoarthritis. Potent suppressor of apoptosis in both primary chondrocytes and transformed cells. Suppresses apoptosis by blocking the activation of caspase-3 and by indu
   5085..6537    +  CDS            SEAP (fragment): secreted alkaline phosphatase from human placenta The natural enzyme has a C-terminal transmembrane sequence that is replaced by a GPI anchor.
   6562..6603    +  CDS            AviTag™ (fragment): peptide tag that allows for enzymatic biotinylation
   6607..6630    +  CDS            8xHis: 8xHis affinity tag
   6776..6887    +  polyA_signal   bGH poly(A) signal: bovine growth hormone polyadenylation signal
   6888..6996    +  rep_origin     f1 ori (fragment): f1 bacteriophage origin of replication; arrow indicates direction of (+) strand synthesis
   7010..7339    +  promoter       SV40 promoter: SV40 enhancer and early promoter
   7387..7434    +  promoter       EM7 promoter: synthetic bacterial promoter&nbsp
   7453..8052    +  CDS            PuroR (fragment): puromycin N-acetyltransferase; pac from Streptomyces; confers resistance to puromycin
   8062..8187    +  CDS            ble (fragment): BLE_KLEPN - Experimental evidence at protein level: Swiss-Prot protein existence level 1. Binding protein with a strong affinity to the bleomycin family of antibiotics. Binds to CL990; an antimitotic-antibiotic compound. From Klebsiella pneumoniae.
   8182..8303    +  polyA_signal   SV40 poly(A) signal: SV40 polyadenylation signal
   8356..9216    -  CDS            AmpR: β-lactamase; bla; confers resistance to ampicillin, carbenicillin, and related antibiotics
   9219..89      -  promoter       AmpR promoter (fragment) (across the origin): bla
