[The description below was written by a language model from this plasmid's Addgene catalogue record and pLannotate feature annotations shown in this document.]
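Description:
pD649-HAsp-GAS6-COMP5AP-AviTag-9xHis is a mammalian expression plasmid of about 9.2 kb, built on the pD649 backbone, for producing human GAS6 as a secreted, multimerised fusion protein. It is maintained in E. coli as a high-copy plasmid through a ColE1/pUC-type origin and selected with ampicillin via the β-lactamase gene. A separate cassette, in which SV40 early and EM7 promoters drive a puromycin N-acetyltransferase coding sequence followed by an SV40 polyadenylation signal, could allow puromycin selection in mammalian cells. The short KanR, lacZα, ble and f1 ori matches in the annotation appear to be only backbone remnants. The depositor notes that some plasmids in this collection may carry an IS4-like transposase upstream of the CMV promoter, but no such feature is annotated here.

Expression is driven by the CMV enhancer and promoter with a fragment of CMV intron A. An SP6 promoter just upstream of the open reading frame permits in vitro transcription and serves as a sequencing primer site. The name indicates an HA-type signal peptide ("HAsp"), although the automated annotation labels this short leader as an IgH signal sequence fragment. The GAS6 insert sits between preserved NotI and AscI sites and is fused at its C terminus to the pentamerising coiled-coil region of rat COMP, human placental alkaline phosphatase, an AviTag for enzymatic biotinylation and a polyhistidine tag (9xHis by name, annotated as 8xHis), ending at a bGH polyadenylation signal. Pentamerisation raises avidity so that weak extracellular interactions become detectable, while alkaline phosphatase provides an enzymatic readout. The associated publication describes a human IgSF cell-surface interactome screen, which is consistent with this design.
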