Addgene plasmid #157511: pD649-HAsp-GAS6-COMP5AP-AviTag-9xHis
Purpose: Mammalian expression of secreted protein fused to COMP5AP-AviTag-9xHis.
Depositing lab: Chris Garcia. Depositing organization: Stanford University. Publication: A Human IgSF Cell-Surface Interactome Reveals a Complex Network of Protein-Protein Interactions. Wojtowicz WM, Vielmetter J, Fernandes RA, Siepe DH, Eastman CL, Chisholm GB, Cox S, Klock H, Anderson PW, Rue SM, Miller JJ, Glaser SM, Bragstad ML, Vance J, Lam AW, Lesley SA, Zinn K, Garcia KC. Cell. 2020 Aug 20;182(4):1027-1043.e17. doi: 10.1016/j.cell.2020.07.025. PubMed 32822567.
Backbone
  Vector backbone: pD649
  Backbone size w/o insert (bp): 7153
  Vector type: Mammalian Expression
Growth in bacteria
  Bacterial resistance: Ampicillin, 100 μg/mL
  Growth temperature: 37°C
  Growth strain: DH5alpha
  Copy number: High Copy
Gene/Insert
  Gene/Insert name: GAS6
  Species: H. sapiens (human)
  Insert size (bp): 2073
  Entrez Gene: GAS6 (a.k.a. AXLLG, AXSF)
  Promoter: CMV/SP6
  Tag / fusion protein: COMP5AP-AviTag-9xHis (C terminal on backbone)
  Cloning method: Restriction Enzyme; 5′ cloning site GCGGCCGC (not destroyed); 3′ cloning site GGCGCGCC (not destroyed)
  Sequencing primers: 5′ ATTTAGGTGACACTATAG; 3′ CGTCGCACTCCATCACGGTG
Resource information
  A portion of this plasmid was derived from a plasmid made by: synthesis by ThermoFisher
Terms and licenses: Academic/Nonprofit Terms; Industry Terms: Not Available to Industry
Depositor comments: Some plasmids in this collection may have an IS4-like element ISVsa5 family transposase upstream of the CMV promoter.
How to cite: pD649-HAsp-GAS6-COMP5AP-AviTag-9xHis was a gift from Chris Garcia (Addgene plasmid # 157511 ; http://n2t.net/addgene:157511 ; RRID:Addgene_157511)
