>Addgene plasmid #157511 | pD649-HAsp-GAS6-COMP5AP-AviTag-9xHis | depositor partial sequence | sequence record 304132 | insert (secreted protein)
GCACTTTTGCCTGCTAGAGAGGCTACCCAGTTCCTGCGGCCTAGACAGAGAAGGGCCTTCCAGGTGTTCG
AGGAAGCCAAGCAGGGACACCTCGAGAGAGAGTGCGTCGAGGAACTGTGCAGCAGAGAAGAGGCCCGGGA
AGTGTTCGAGAACGACCCCGAGACAGACTACTTCTACCCCAGATACCTGGACTGCATCAACAAATACGGC
AGCCCCTACACCAAGAACAGCGGCTTTGCCACCTGTGTGCAGAACCTGCCTGATCAGTGCACCCCTAATC
CTTGCGACAGAAAGGGCACCCAGGCCTGCCAAGACCTGATGGGCAATTTCTTCTGCCTGTGCAAGGCCGG
CTGGGGCGGTAGACTGTGTGACAAGGATGTGAACGAGTGCAGCCAAGAGAACGGCGGCTGCCTGCAGATC
TGTCACAACAAGCCTGGCAGCTTCCACTGCAGCTGCCACTCTGGCTTTGAGCTGTCTAGCGACGGCAGGA
CCTGCCAGGATATCGATGAGTGTGCCGATAGCGAGGCCTGTGGCGAGGCCAGATGCAAGAATCTGCCTGG
CTCCTACAGCTGCCTGTGTGATGAGGGCTTTGCCTACAGCTCCCAAGAGAAGGCCTGCAGAGATGTGGAT
GAGTGCCTGCAGGGCAGATGCGAGCAAGTGTGCGTGAACAGCCCAGGCAGCTACACCTGTCACTGTGATG
GAAGAGGCGGCCTGAAGCTGAGCCAGGACATGGATACCTGCGAGCTGGAAGCCGGATGGCCCTGTCCAAG
ACACAGAAGAGATGGAAGCCCTGCCGCCAGACCTGGTAGAGGTGCTCAAGGCAGCAGAAGCGAGGGACAC
ATCCCCGACAGAAGAGGACCTAGACCTTGGCAGGACATCCTGCCTTGCGTGCCATTTTCCGTGGCCAAGA
GCGTGAAGTCCCTGTACCTGGGCAGAATGTTCAGCGGCACCCCTGTGATCCGGCTGCGGTTTAAAAGACT
GCAGCCCACAAGACTGGTGGCCGAGTTCGACTTCAGAACCTTCGATCCCGAGGGCATCCTGCTGTTTGCT
GGCGGACACCAGGATAGCACCTGGATTGTGCTGGCCCTGAGAGCCGGCAGACTGGAACTGCAGCTCAGAT
ACAATGGCGTGGGCAGAGTGACAAGCAGCGGCCCAGTGATCAATCACGGCATGTGGCAGACCATCAGCGT
GGAAGAACTGGCCCGGAACCTGGTCATCAAAGTGAACAGGGACGCCGTGATGAAGATCGCCGTTGCCGGC
GATCTGTTCCAGCCTGAGAGAGGCCTGTACCACCTGAATCTGACCGTTGGCGGCATCCCATTCCACGAGA
AGGATCTGGTGCAGCCCATCAATCCCAGACTGGACGGCTGCATGAGAAGCTGGAACTGGCTGAACGGCGA
GGACACCACCATCCAAGAGACAGTGAAAGTGAATACCCGGATGCAGTGCTTCAGCGTGACCGAGAGAGGC
AGCTTTTACCCTGGCAGCGGCTTCGCCTTCTACAGCCTGGACTACATGAGAACCCCTCTGGACGTGGGCA
CCGAGAGCACATGGGAAGTTGAAGTGGTGGCCCACATCAGACCTGCCGCTGATACAGGCGTTCTGTTCGC
TCTGTGGGCCCCTGATCTGAGAGCTGTGCCTCTGTCTGTGGCCCTGGTGGATTACCACAGCACCAAGAAG
CTGAAGAAACAGCTGGTGGTGCTGGCCGTGGAACACACAGCTCTGGCTCTGATGGAAATCAAAGTGTGCG
ACGGACAAGAGCACGTGGTCACCGTGTCTCTGAGAGATGGCGAGGCAACCCTGGAAGTGGATGGCACAAG
AGGCCAGAGCGAAGTGTCTGCCGCTCAGCTGCAAGAAAGACTGGCCGTGCTGGAACGGCACCTGAGATCT
CCAGTGCTGACATTTGCCGGCGGACTGCCAGATGTGCCTGTGACATCTGCTCCCGTGACCGCCTTTTACC
GGGGCTGTATGACACTGGAAGTGAATCGGAGACTGCTGGACCTGGATGAGGCCGCCTACAAGCACAGCGA
TATCACAGCCCACAGCTGCCCTCCAGTGGAACCTGCTGCTGCT
